Addgene plasmid #79056: APEX2-OMM
Purpose: Soybean APEX2 anchored to cytosolic face of outer mitochondrial membrane with C-terminal targeting sequence of last 31aa of human mitochondrial antiviral-signaling protein
Depositing lab: Alice Ting. Depositing organization: Massachusetts Institute of Technology. Publication: Directed evolution of APEX2 for electron microscopy and proximity labeling. Lam SS, Martell JD, Kamer KJ, Deerinck TJ, Ellisman MH, Mootha VK, Ting AY. Nat Methods. 2014 Nov 24. doi: 10.1038/nmeth.3179. PubMed 25419960.
Backbone
  Vector backbone: pLX304
  Backbone size w/o insert (bp): 7737
  Total vector size (bp): 8616
  Vector type: Mammalian Expression, Bacterial Expression, Lentiviral
Growth in bacteria
  Bacterial resistance: Ampicillin, 100 μg/mL
  Growth temperature: 37°C
  Growth strain: NEB Stable
  Copy number: Unknown
Gene/Insert
  Gene/Insert name: Soybean APEX2
  Species: Soybean
  Insert size (bp): 876
  Promoter: CMV immearly promotor
  Tag / fusion protein: last 31 amino acids of human MAVS (C terminal on insert); flag (N terminal on insert)
  Cloning method: Unknown
  Sequencing primers: 5′ CMV-forward
Terms and licenses: Academic/Nonprofit Terms; Industry Terms: Not Available to Industry
Depositor comments: Additional publication for this plasmid: Proteomic mapping of cytosol-facing outer mitochondrial and ER membranes in living human cells by proximity biotinylation. Hung et. al. Elife 2017 https://www.ncbi.nlm.nih.gov/pubmed/28441135
How to cite: APEX2-OMM was a gift from Alice Ting (Addgene plasmid # 79056 ; http://n2t.net/addgene:79056 ; RRID:Addgene_79056)
