[The description below was written by a language model from this plasmid's Addgene catalogue record and pLannotate feature annotations shown in this document.]
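Description:
APEX2-OMM is a third-generation, self-inactivating lentiviral expression plasmid built on the pLX304 Gateway destination backbone, about 8.6 kb in total. It is propagated in E. coli through a high-copy ColE1/pUC-type origin with ampicillin selection (AmpR), and it also carries an f1 origin and an SV40 origin. The viral portion comprises an RSV promoter driving a truncated HIV-1 5' LTR, the Ψ packaging signal with a gag fragment, the RRE, a cPPT/CTS, a WPRE and a ΔU3 3' LTR followed by an SV40 polyadenylation signal. These elements allow the transfer genome to be packaged when helper functions are supplied in trans, and to integrate into target cells without regenerating an active LTR promoter. An internal human PGK promoter drives blasticidin S deaminase for selection of transduced mammalian cells.

The payload sits between attB1 and attB2 sites, consistent with Gateway recombination into the backbone, and is expressed from the CMV immediate-early enhancer/promoter. It encodes soybean APEX2, the engineered monomeric ascorbate peroxidase carrying the activity-enhancing A134P mutation. An N-terminal FLAG epitope is fused to it, along with the last 31 amino acids of human MAVS at the C terminus. This tail-anchor sequence inserts into the outer mitochondrial membrane, leaving the peroxidase facing the cytosol. A backbone V5 tag lies just beyond attB2, but the record does not indicate whether it is translated as part of the fusion. The two annotated sequence records, one from the depositor and one from repository sequencing, show the same features offset by a few bases. The construct is used for APEX2-based electron microscopy contrast and for proximity biotinylation proteomics of the cytosol-facing outer mitochondrial membrane in living human cells.
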