Features (pLannotate 1.2.2; 33 found; start..end, strand, type, name):
     65..368     +  enhancer       CMV enhancer: human cytomegalovirus immediate early enhancer
    369..572     +  promoter       CMV promoter: human cytomegalovirus (CMV) immediate early promoter
    595..619     +  protein_bind   attB1: mutant version of attB; recombination site for the Gateway® BP reaction BP Clonase™
    643..666     +  CDS            3xFLAG (fragment): three tandem FLAG® epitope tags
    663..1410    +  CDS            APEX2 (fragment): soybean ascorbate peroxidase, engineered to serve as a monomeric tag for electron microscopy and live-cell proteomics (Lam et al., 2015) more active than the original APEX due to the A134P mutation
   1417..1509    +  CDS            MAVS (fragment): MAVS_HUMAN - Also known as IPS1, KIAA1271, VISA. Experimental evidence at protein level: Swiss-Prot protein existence level 1. Required for innate immune defense against viruses (PubMed:16125763, PubMed:16127453, PubMed:16153868, PubMed:16177806, PubMed:19631370, PubMed:20451243, PubMed:23087404, PubMed:20127681, PubMed:21170385). Acts downstream of DHX33, DDX58/RIG-I and IFIH1/MDA5, which detect intracellular dsRNA produced during viral replication, to coordinate pathways leading to the activation of NF-kappa-B, IRF3 and IRF7, and to the subsequent induction of antiviral cytokines such as IFN
   1514..1538    -  protein_bind   attB2: mutant version of attB; recombination site for the Gateway® BP reaction BP Clonase™
   1540..1581    +  CDS            V5 tag: epitope tag from simian virus 5
   1623..2211    +  misc_feature   WPRE: woodchuck hepatitis virus posttranscriptional regulatory element
   2262..2281    +  misc_feature   cPPT/CTS (fragment): central polypurine tract and central termination sequence of HIV-1
   2283..2516    +  LTR            3' LTR (ΔU3): self-inactivating 3' long terminal repeat (LTR) from HIV-1
   2594..2715    +  polyA_signal   SV40 poly(A) signal: SV40 polyadenylation signal
   2755..2890    +  rep_origin     SV40 ori: SV40 origin of replication
   2911..2929    -  promoter       T7 promoter: promoter for bacteriophage T7 RNA polymerase
   2937..3092    +  CDS            lacZα (fragment): LacZα fragment of β-galactosidase; lacZ fragment
   3097..3525    +  rep_origin     f1 ori (sequence partly withheld): f1 bacteriophage origin of replication; arrow indicates direction of (+) strand synthesis
   3578..3682    +  promoter       AmpR promoter: bla
   3683..4543    +  CDS            AmpR: β-lactamase; bla; confers resistance to ampicillin, carbenicillin, and related antibiotics
   4714..5302    +  rep_origin     ori: high-copy-number ColE1/pMB1/pBR322/pUC origin of replication
   5485..5577    +  CDS            lacI (fragment): lac repressor; lacI; The lac repressor binds to the lac operator to inhibit transcription in E. coli. This inhibition can be relieved by adding lactose or isopropyl-β-D-thiogalactopyranoside (IPTG).
   5590..5611    +  protein_bind   CAP binding site: CAP binding activates transcription in the presence of cAMP. E. coli catabolite activator protein
   5626..5656    +  promoter       lac promoter: promoter for the E. coli lac operon
   5664..5680    +  protein_bind   lac operator: The lac repressor binds to the lac operator to inhibit transcription in E. coli. This inhibition can be relieved by adding lactose or isopropyl-β-D-thiogalactopyranoside (IPTG). lac repressor encoded by lacI
   5725..5743    +  promoter       T3 promoter: promoter for bacteriophage T3 RNA polymerase
   5771..5997    +  promoter       RSV promoter: Rous sarcoma virus enhancer/promoter
   5998..6178    +  LTR            5' LTR (truncated): truncated 5' long terminal repeat (LTR) from HIV-1
   6225..6350    +  misc_feature   HIV-1 Ψ: packaging signal of human immunodeficiency virus type 1
   6334..6697    +  CDS            HIV-1 gag (fragment): gag protein from human immunodeficiency virus 1; gag
   6843..7076    +  misc_feature   RRE: The Rev response element (RRE) of HIV-1 allows for Rev-dependent mRNA export from the nucleus to the cytoplasm.
   7453..7479    +  CDS            Rev (fragment): human immunodeficiency virus 1 (HIV-1) Rev protein; rev; enhances nuclear export of unspliced and incompletely spliced viral mRNAs
   7480..7980    +  promoter       hPGK promoter: human phosphoglycerate kinase 1 promoter
   7992..8387    +  CDS            BSD: blasticidin S deaminase; Aspergillus terreus BSD; confers resistance to blasticidin
   8447..8564    +  misc_feature   cPPT/CTS: central polypurine tract and central termination sequence of HIV-1
>Addgene plasmid #79056 | APEX2-OMM | depositor full sequence | sequence record 147905 | APEX2-OMM sequence 8616 bps
CCCGGGGTTATTAATAGTAATCAATTACGGGGTCATTAGTTCATAGCCCATATATGGAGTTCCGCGTTAC
ATAACTTACGGTAAATGGCCCGCCTGGCTGACCGCCCAACGACCCCCGCCCATTGACGTCAATAATGACG
TATGTTCCCATAGTAACGCCAATAGGGACTTTCCATTGACGTCAATGGGTGGAGTATTTACGGTAAACTG
CCCACTTGGCAGTACATCAAGTGTATCATATGCCAAGTACGCCCCCTATTGACGTCAATGACGGTAAATG
GCCCGCCTGGCATTATGCCCAGTACATGACCTTATGGGACTTTCCTACTTGGCAGTACATCTACGTATTA
GTCATCGCTATTACCATGGTGATGCGGTTTTGGCAGTACATCAATGGGCGTGGATAGCGGTTTGACTCAC
GGGGATTTCCAAGTCTCCACCCCATTGACGTCAATGGGAGTTTGTTTTGGCACCAAAATCAACGGGACTT
TCCAAAATGTCGTAACAACTCCGCCCCATTGACGCAAATGGGCGGTAGGCGTGTACGGTGGGAGGTCTAT
ATAAGCAGAGCTCTCTGGCTAACTGTCGGGATCAACAAGTTTGTACAAAAAAGCAGGCTTCGAAGGAGAT
AGAACCATGGACTACAAGGATGACGACGATAAGGGAAAGTCTTACCCAACTGTGAGTGCTGATTACCAGG
ACGCCGTTGAGAAGGCGAAGAAGAAGCTCAGAGGCTTCATCGCTGAGAAGAGATGCGCTCCTCTAATGCT
CCGTTTGGCATTCCACTCTGCTGGAACCTTTGACAAGGGCACGAAGACCGGTGGACCCTTCGGAACCATC
AAGCACCCTGCCGAACTGGCTCACAGCGCTAACAACGGTCTTGACATCGCTGTTAGGCTTTTGGAGCCAC
TCAAGGCGGAGTTCCCTATTTTGAGCTACGCCGATTTCTACCAGTTGGCTGGCGTTGTTGCCGTTGAGGT
CACGGGTGGACCTAAGGTTCCATTCCACCCTGGAAGAGAGGACAAGCCTGAGCCACCACCAGAGGGTCGC
TTGCCCGATCCCACTAAGGGTTCTGACCATTTGAGAGATGTGTTTGGCAAAGCTATGGGGCTTACTGACC
AAGATATCGTTGCTCTATCTGGGGGTCACACTATTGGAGCTGCACACAAGGAGCGTTCTGGATTTGAGGG
TCCCTGGACCTCTAATCCTCTTATTTTCGACAACTCATACTTCACGGAGTTGTTGAGTGGTGAGAAGGAA
GGTCTCCTTCAGCTACCTTCTGACAAGGCTCTTTTGTCTGACCCTGTATTCCGCCCTCTCGTTGACAAAT
ATGCAGCGGACGAAGATGCCTTCTTTGCTGATTACGCTGAGGCTCACCAAAAGCTTTCCGAGCTTGGGTT
TGCTGATGCCGAATTCAGGCCCTCACCTGGGGCTCTGTGGCTCCAGGTGGCTGTGACAGGGGTGCTGGTA
GTCACACTCCTGGTGGTGCTGTACCGGCGGCGTCTGCACTAGGACCCAGCTTTCTTGTACAAAGTGGTTG
GTAAGCCTATCCCTAACCCTCTCCTCGGTCTCGATTCTACGTAGTAATGAGCTAGCGCTAACCGGTGGCG
CGTTAAGTCGACAATCAACCTCTGGATTACAAAATTTGTGAAAGATTGACTGGTATTCTTAACTATGTTG
CTCCTTTTACGCTATGTGGATACGCTGCTTTAATGCCTTTGTATCATGCTATTGCTTCCCGTATGGCTTT
CATTTTCTCCTCCTTGTATAAATCCTGGTTGCTGTCTCTTTATGAGGAGTTGTGGCCCGTTGTCAGGCAA
CGTGGCGTGGTGTGCACTGTGTTTGCTGACGCAACCCCCACTGGTTGGGGCATTGCCACCACCTGTCAGC
TCCTTTCCGGGACTTTCGCTTTCCCCCTCCCTATTGCCACGGCGGAACTCATCGCCGCCTGCCTTGCCCG
CTGCTGGACAGGGGCTCGGCTGTTGGGCACTGACAATTCCGTGGTGTTGTCGGGGAAATCATCGTCCTTT
CCTTGGCTGCTCGCCTGTGTTGCCACCTGGATTCTGCGCGGGACGTCCTTCTGCTACGTCCCTTCGGCCC
TCAATCCAGCGGACCTTCCTTCCCGCGGCCTGCTGCCGGCTCTGCGGCCTCTTCCGCGTCTTCGCCTTCG
CCCTCAGACGAGTCGGATCTCCCTTTGGGCCGCCTCCCCGCGTCGACTTTAAGACCAATGACTTACAAGG
CAGCTGTAGATCTTAGCCACTTTTTAAAAGAAAAGGGGGGACTGGAAGGGCTAATTCACTCCCAACGAAG
ACAAGATCTGCTTTTTGCTTGTACTGGGTCTCTCTGGTTAGACCAGATCTGAGCCTGGGAGCTCTCTGGC
TAACTAGGGAACCCACTGCTTAAGCCTCAATAAAGCTTGCCTTGAGTGCTTCAAGTAGTGTGTGCCCGTC
TGTTGTGTGACTCTGGTAACTAGAGATCCCTCAGACCCTTTTAGTCAGTGTGGAAAATCTCTAGCAGTAC
GTATAGTAGTTCATGTCATCTTATTATTCAGTATTTATAACTTGCAAAGAAATGAATATCAGAGAGTGAG
AGGAACTTGTTTATTGCAGCTTATAATGGTTACAAATAAAGCAATAGCATCACAAATTTCACAAATAAAG
CATTTTTTTCACTGCATTCTAGTTGTGGTTTGTCCAAACTCATCAATGTATCTTATCATGTCTGGCTCTA
GCTATCCCGCCCCTAACTCCGCCCATCCCGCCCCTAACTCCGCCCAGTTCCGCCCATTCTCCGCCCCATG
GCTGACTAATTTTTTTTATTTATGCAGAGGCCGAGGCCGCCTCGGCCTCTGAGCTATTCCAGAAGTAGTG
AGGAGGCTTTTTTGGAGGCCTAGGGACGTACCCAATTCGCCCTATAGTGAGTCGTATTACGCGCGCTCAC
TGGCCGTCGTTTTACAACGTCGTGACTGGGAAAACCCTGGCGTTACCCAACTTAATCGCCTTGCAGCACA
TCCCCCTTTCGCCAGCTGGCGTAATAGCGAAGAGGCCCGCACCGATCGCCCTTCCCAACAGTTGCGCAGC
CTGAATGGCGAATGGG
[124 nt withheld, positions 3097-3220]
C
[91 nt withheld, positions 3222-3312]
A
[49 nt withheld, positions 3314-3362]
CCTTTGACGTTGGAGTCCACGTTCTTT
[37 nt withheld, positions 3390-3426]
ACCCTATCTCGGTCTATTCTTTTGATTTATAAGGGATTTTGCCGATTTCGGCCTATTGGTTAAAAAATGA
GCTGATTTAACAAAAATTTAACGCGAATTTTAACAAAATATTAACGCTTACAATTTAGGTGGCACTTTTC
GGGGAAATGTGCGCGGAACCCCTATTTGTTTATTTTTCTAAATACATTCAAATATGTATCCGCTCATGAG
ACAATAACCCTGATAAATGCTTCAATAATATTGAAAAAGGAAGAGTATGAGTATTCAACATTTCCGTGTC
GCCCTTATTCCCTTTTTTGCGGCATTTTGCCTTCCTGTTTTTGCTCACCCAGAAACGCTGGTGAAAGTAA
AAGATGCTGAAGATCAGTTGGGTGCACGAGTGGGTTACATCGAACTGGATCTCAACAGCGGTAAGATCCT
TGAGAGTTTTCGCCCCGAAGAACGTTTTCCAATGATGAGCACTTTTAAAGTTCTGCTATGTGGCGCGGTA
TTATCCCGTATTGACGCCGGGCAAGAGCAACTCGGTCGCCGCATACACTATTCTCAGAATGACTTGGTTG
AGTACTCACCAGTCACAGAAAAGCATCTTACGGATGGCATGACAGTAAGAGAATTATGCAGTGCTGCCAT
AACCATGAGTGATAACACTGCGGCCAACTTACTTCTGACAACGATCGGAGGACCGAAGGAGCTAACCGCT
TTTTTGCACAACATGGGGGATCATGTAACTCGCCTTGATCGTTGGGAACCGGAGCTGAATGAAGCCATAC
CAAACGACGAGCGTGACACCACGATGCCTGTAGCAATGGCAACAACGTTGCGCAAACTATTAACTGGCGA
ACTACTTACTCTAGCTTCCCGGCAACAATTAATAGACTGGATGGAGGCGGATAAAGTTGCAGGACCACTT
CTGCGCTCGGCCCTTCCGGCTGGCTGGTTTATTGCTGATAAATCTGGAGCCGGTGAGCGTGGGTCTCGCG
GTATCATTGCAGCACTGGGGCCAGATGGTAAGCCCTCCCGTATCGTAGTTATCTACACGACGGGGAGTCA
GGCAACTATGGATGAACGAAATAGACAGATCGCTGAGATAGGTGCCTCACTGATTAAGCATTGGTAACTG
TCAGACCAAGTTTACTCATATATACTTTAGATTGATTTAAAACTTCATTTTTAATTTAAAAGGATCTAGG
TGAAGATCCTTTTTGATAATCTCATGACCAAAATCCCTTAACGTGAGTTTTCGTTCCACTGAGCGTCAGA
CCCCGTAGAAAAGATCAAAGGATCTTCTTGAGATCCTTTTTTTCTGCGCGTAATCTGCTGCTTGCAAACA
AAAAAACCACCGCTACCAGCGGTGGTTTGTTTGCCGGATCAAGAGCTACCAACTCTTTTTCCGAAGGTAA
CTGGCTTCAGCAGAGCGCAGATACCAAATACTGTTCTTCTAGTGTAGCCGTAGTTAGGCCACCACTTCAA
GAACTCTGTAGCACCGCCTACATACCTCGCTCTGCTAATCCTGTTACCAGTGGCTGCTGCCAGTGGCGAT
AAGTCGTGTCTTACCGGGTTGGACTCAAGACGATAGTTACCGGATAAGGCGCAGCGGTCGGGCTGAACGG
GGGGTTCGTGCACACAGCCCAGCTTGGAGCGAACGACCTACACCGAACTGAGATACCTACAGCGTGAGCT
ATGAGAAAGCGCCACGCTTCCCGAAGGGAGAAAGGCGGACAGGTATCCGGTAAGCGGCAGGGTCGGAACA
GGAGAGCGCACGAGGGAGCTTCCAGGGGGAAACGCCTGGTATCTTTATAGTCCTGTCGGGTTTCGCCACC
TCTGACTTGAGCGTCGATTTTTGTGATGCTCGTCAGGGGGGCGGAGCCTATGGAAAAACGCCAGCAACGC
GGCCTTTTTACGGTTCCTGGCCTTTTGCTGGCCTTTTGCTCACATGTTCTTTCCTGCGTTATCCCCTGAT
TCTGTGGATAACCGTATTACCGCCTTTGAGTGAGCTGATACCGCTCGCCGCAGCCGAACGACCGAGCGCA
GCGAGTCAGTGAGCGAGGAAGCGGAAGAGCGCCCAATACGCAAACCGCCTCTCCCCGCGCGTTGGCCGAT
TCATTAATGCAGCTGGCACGACAGGTTTCCCGACTGGAAAGCGGGCAGTGAGCGCAACGCAATTAATGTG
AGTTAGCTCACTCATTAGGCACCCCAGGCTTTACACTTTATGCTTCCGGCTCGTATGTTGTGTGGAATTG
TGAGCGGATAACAATTTCACACAGGAAACAGCTATGACCATGATTACGCCAAGCGCGCAATTAACCCTCA
CTAAAGGGAACAAAAGCTGGAGCTGCAAGCTTAATGTAGTCTTATGCAATACTCTTGTAGTCTTGCAACA
TGGTAACGATGAGTTAGCAACATGCCTTACAAGGAGAGAAAAAGCACCGTGCATGCCGATTGGTGGAAGT
AAGGTGGTACGATCGTGCCTTATTAGGAAGGCAACAGACGGGTCTGACATGGATTGGACGAACCACTGAA
TTGCCGCATTGCAGAGATATTGTATTTAAGTGCCTAGCTCGATACATAAACGGGTCTCTCTGGTTAGACC
AGATCTGAGCCTGGGAGCTCTCTGGCTAACTAGGGAACCCACTGCTTAAGCCTCAATAAAGCTTGCCTTG
AGTGCTTCAAGTAGTGTGTGCCCGTCTGTTGTGTGACTCTGGTAACTAGAGATCCCTCAGACCCTTTTAG
TCAGTGTGGAAAATCTCTAGCAGTGGCGCCCGAACAGGGACTTGAAAGCGAAAGGGAAACCAGAGGAGCT
CTCTCGACGCAGGACTCGGCTTGCTGAAGCGCGCACGGCAAGAGGCGAGGGGCGGCGACTGGTGAGTACG
CCAAAAATTTTGACTAGCGGAGGCTAGAAGGAGAGAGATGGGTGCGAGAGCGTCAGTATTAAGCGGGGGA
GAATTAGATCGCGATGGGAAAAAATTCGGTTAAGGCCAGGGGGAAAGAAAAAATATAAATTAAAACATAT
AGTATGGGCAAGCAGGGAGCTAGAACGATTCGCAGTTAATCCTGGCCTGTTAGAAACATCAGAAGGCTGT
AGACAAATACTGGGACAGCTACAACCATCCCTTCAGACAGGATCAGAAGAACTTAGATCATTATATAATA
CAGTAGCAACCCTCTATTGTGTGCATCAAAGGATAGAGATAAAAGACACCAAGGAAGCTTTAGACAAGAT
AGAGGAAGAGCAAAACAAAAGTAAGACCACCGCACAGCAAGCGGCCGCTGATCTTCAGACCTGGAGGAGG
AGATATGAGGGACAATTGGAGAAGTGAATTATATAAATATAAAGTAGTAAAAATTGAACCATTAGGAGTA
GCACCCACCAAGGCAAAGAGAAGAGTGGTGCAGAGAGAAAAAAGAGCAGTGGGAATAGGAGCTTTGTTCC
TTGGGTTCTTGGGAGCAGCAGGAAGCACTATGGGCGCAGCGTCAATGACGCTGACGGTACAGGCCAGACA
ATTATTGTCTGGTATAGTGCAGCAGCAGAACAATTTGCTGAGGGCTATTGAGGCGCAACAGCATCTGTTG
CAACTCACAGTCTGGGGCATCAAGCAGCTCCAGGCAAGAATCCTGGCTGTGGAAAGATACCTAAAGGATC
AACAGCTCCTGGGGATTTGGGGTTGCTCTGGAAAACTCATTTGCACCACTGCTGTGCCTTGGAATGCTAG
TTGGAGTAATAAATCTCTGGAACAGATTTGGAATCACACGACCTGGATGGAGTGGGACAGAGAAATTAAC
AATTACACAAGCTTAATACACTCCTTAATTGAAGAATCGCAAAACCAGCAAGAAAAGAATGAACAAGAAT
TATTGGAATTAGATAAATGGGCAAGTTTGTGGAATTGGTTTAACATAACAAATTGGCTGTGGTATATAAA
ATTATTCATAATGATAGTAGGAGGCTTGGTAGGTTTAAGAATAGTTTTTGCTGTACTTTCTATAGTGAAT
AGAGTTAGGCAGGGATATTCACCATTATCGTTTCAGACCCACCTCCCAACCCCGAGGGGACCCTTGCGCC
TTTTCCAAGGCAGCCCTGGGTTTGCGCAGGGACGCGGCTGCTCTGGGCGTGGTTCCGGGAAACGCAGCGG
CGCCGACCCTGGGTCTCGCACATTCTTCACGTCCGTTCGCAGCGTCACCCGGATCTTCGCCGCTACCCTT
GTGGGCCCCCCGGCGACGCTTCCTGCTCCGCCCCTAAGTCGGGAAGGTTCCTTGCGGTTCGCGGCGTGCC
GGACGTGACAAACGGAAGCCGCACGTCTCACTAGTACCCTCGCAGACGGACAGCGCCAGGGAGCAATGGC
AGCGCGCCGACCGCGATGGGCTGTGGCCAATAGCGGCTGCTCAGCAGGGCGCGCCGAGAGCAGCGGCCGG
GAAGGGGCGGTGCGGGAGGCGGGGTGTGGGGCGGTAGTGTGGGCCCTGTTCCTGCCCGCGCGGTGTTCCG
CATTCTGCAAGCCTCCGGAGCGCACGTCGGCAGTCGGCTCCCTCGTTGACCGAATCACCGACCTCTCTCC
CCAGGGGGTACCACCATGGCCAAGCCTTTGTCTCAAGAAGAATCCACCCTCATTGAAAGAGCAACGGCTA
CAATCAACAGCATCCCCATCTCTGAAGACTACAGCGTCGCCAGCGCAGCTCTCTCTAGCGACGGCCGCAT
CTTCACTGGTGTCAATGTATATCATTTTACTGGGGGACCTTGTGCAGAACTCGTGGTGCTGGGCACTGCT
GCTGCTGCGGCAGCTGGCAACCTGACTTGTATCGTCGCGATCGGAAATGAGAACAGGGGCATCTTGAGCC
CCTGCGGACGGTGCCGACAGGTGCTTCTCGATCTGCATCCTGGGATCAAAGCCATAGTGAAGGACAGTGA
TGGACAGCCGACGGCAGTTGGGATTCGTGAATTGCTGCCCTCTGGTTATGTGTGGGAGGGCCTGCAGCTG
CAGTAGTAAGAATTCTAGATCTTGAGACAAATGGCAGTATTCATCCACAATTTTAAAAGAAAAGGGGGGA
TTGGGGGGTACAGTGCAGGGGAAAGAATAGTAGACATAATAGCAACAGACATACAAACTAAAGAATTACA
AAAACAAATTACAAAAATTCAAAATTTTCGGGTTTATTACAGGGACAGCAGAGATCCACTTTGGCGCCGG
CTCGAGGGGG
