Features (pLannotate 1.2.2; 33 found; start..end, strand, type, name):
     71..374     +  enhancer       CMV enhancer: human cytomegalovirus immediate early enhancer
    375..578     +  promoter       CMV promoter: human cytomegalovirus (CMV) immediate early promoter
    601..625     +  protein_bind   attB1: mutant version of attB; recombination site for the Gateway® BP reaction BP Clonase™
    649..672     +  CDS            3xFLAG (fragment): three tandem FLAG® epitope tags
    669..1416    +  CDS            APEX2 (fragment): soybean ascorbate peroxidase, engineered to serve as a monomeric tag for electron microscopy and live-cell proteomics (Lam et al., 2015) more active than the original APEX due to the A134P mutation
   1423..1515    +  CDS            MAVS (fragment): MAVS_HUMAN - Also known as IPS1, KIAA1271, VISA. Experimental evidence at protein level: Swiss-Prot protein existence level 1. Required for innate immune defense against viruses (PubMed:16125763, PubMed:16127453, PubMed:16153868, PubMed:16177806, PubMed:19631370, PubMed:20451243, PubMed:23087404, PubMed:20127681, PubMed:21170385). Acts downstream of DHX33, DDX58/RIG-I and IFIH1/MDA5, which detect intracellular dsRNA produced during viral replication, to coordinate pathways leading to the activation of NF-kappa-B, IRF3 and IRF7, and to the subsequent induction of antiviral cytokines such as IFN
   1520..1544    -  protein_bind   attB2: mutant version of attB; recombination site for the Gateway® BP reaction BP Clonase™
   1546..1587    +  CDS            V5 tag: epitope tag from simian virus 5
   1629..2217    +  misc_feature   WPRE: woodchuck hepatitis virus posttranscriptional regulatory element
   2268..2287    +  misc_feature   cPPT/CTS (fragment): central polypurine tract and central termination sequence of HIV-1
   2289..2522    +  LTR            3' LTR (ΔU3): self-inactivating 3' long terminal repeat (LTR) from HIV-1
   2600..2721    +  polyA_signal   SV40 poly(A) signal: SV40 polyadenylation signal
   2761..2896    +  rep_origin     SV40 ori: SV40 origin of replication
   2917..2935    -  promoter       T7 promoter: promoter for bacteriophage T7 RNA polymerase
   2943..3098    +  CDS            lacZα (fragment): LacZα fragment of β-galactosidase; lacZ fragment
   3103..3531    +  rep_origin     f1 ori (sequence partly withheld): f1 bacteriophage origin of replication; arrow indicates direction of (+) strand synthesis
   3584..3688    +  promoter       AmpR promoter: bla
   3689..4549    +  CDS            AmpR: β-lactamase; bla; confers resistance to ampicillin, carbenicillin, and related antibiotics
   4720..5308    +  rep_origin     ori: high-copy-number ColE1/pMB1/pBR322/pUC origin of replication
   5491..5583    +  CDS            lacI (fragment): lac repressor; lacI; The lac repressor binds to the lac operator to inhibit transcription in E. coli. This inhibition can be relieved by adding lactose or isopropyl-β-D-thiogalactopyranoside (IPTG).
   5596..5617    +  protein_bind   CAP binding site: CAP binding activates transcription in the presence of cAMP. E. coli catabolite activator protein
   5632..5662    +  promoter       lac promoter: promoter for the E. coli lac operon
   5670..5686    +  protein_bind   lac operator: The lac repressor binds to the lac operator to inhibit transcription in E. coli. This inhibition can be relieved by adding lactose or isopropyl-β-D-thiogalactopyranoside (IPTG). lac repressor encoded by lacI
   5731..5749    +  promoter       T3 promoter: promoter for bacteriophage T3 RNA polymerase
   5777..6003    +  promoter       RSV promoter: Rous sarcoma virus enhancer/promoter
   6004..6184    +  LTR            5' LTR (truncated): truncated 5' long terminal repeat (LTR) from HIV-1
   6231..6356    +  misc_feature   HIV-1 Ψ: packaging signal of human immunodeficiency virus type 1
   6340..6703    +  CDS            HIV-1 gag (fragment): gag protein from human immunodeficiency virus 1; gag
   6849..7082    +  misc_feature   RRE: The Rev response element (RRE) of HIV-1 allows for Rev-dependent mRNA export from the nucleus to the cytoplasm.
   7459..7485    +  CDS            Rev (fragment): human immunodeficiency virus 1 (HIV-1) Rev protein; rev; enhances nuclear export of unspliced and incompletely spliced viral mRNAs
   7486..7986    +  promoter       hPGK promoter: human phosphoglycerate kinase 1 promoter
   7998..8393    +  CDS            BSD: blasticidin S deaminase; Aspergillus terreus BSD; confers resistance to blasticidin
   8453..8570    +  misc_feature   cPPT/CTS: central polypurine tract and central termination sequence of HIV-1
>Addgene plasmid #79056 | APEX2-OMM | addgene full sequence | sequence record 238450 | Addgene NGS Result
AGGGGGCCCGGGGTTATTAATAGTAATCAATTACGGGGTCATTAGTTCATAGCCCATATATGGAGTTCCG
CGTTACATAACTTACGGTAAATGGCCCGCCTGGCTGACCGCCCAACGACCCCCGCCCATTGACGTCAATA
ATGACGTATGTTCCCATAGTAACGCCAATAGGGACTTTCCATTGACGTCAATGGGTGGAGTATTTACGGT
AAACTGCCCACTTGGCAGTACATCAAGTGTATCATATGCCAAGTACGCCCCCTATTGACGTCAATGACGG
TAAATGGCCCGCCTGGCATTATGCCCAGTACATGACCTTATGGGACTTTCCTACTTGGCAGTACATCTAC
GTATTAGTCATCGCTATTACCATGGTGATGCGGTTTTGGCAGTACATCAATGGGCGTGGATAGCGGTTTG
ACTCACGGGGATTTCCAAGTCTCCACCCCATTGACGTCAATGGGAGTTTGTTTTGGCACCAAAATCAACG
GGACTTTCCAAAATGTCGTAACAACTCCGCCCCATTGACGCAAATGGGCGGTAGGCGTGTACGGTGGGAG
GTCTATATAAGCAGAGCTCTCTGGCTAACTGTCGGGATCAACAAGTTTGTACAAAAAAGCAGGCTTCGAA
GGAGATAGAACCATGGACTACAAGGATGACGACGATAAGGGAAAGTCTTACCCAACTGTGAGTGCTGATT
ACCAGGACGCCGTTGAGAAGGCGAAGAAGAAGCTCAGAGGCTTCATCGCTGAGAAGAGATGCGCTCCTCT
AATGCTCCGTTTGGCATTCCACTCTGCTGGAACCTTTGACAAGGGCACGAAGACCGGTGGACCCTTCGGA
ACCATCAAGCACCCTGCCGAACTGGCTCACAGCGCTAACAACGGTCTTGACATCGCTGTTAGGCTTTTGG
AGCCACTCAAGGCGGAGTTCCCTATTTTGAGCTACGCCGATTTCTACCAGTTGGCTGGCGTTGTTGCCGT
TGAGGTCACGGGTGGACCTAAGGTTCCATTCCACCCTGGAAGAGAGGACAAGCCTGAGCCACCACCAGAG
GGTCGCTTGCCCGATCCCACTAAGGGTTCTGACCATTTGAGAGATGTGTTTGGCAAAGCTATGGGGCTTA
CTGACCAAGATATCGTTGCTCTATCTGGGGGTCACACTATTGGAGCTGCACACAAGGAGCGTTCTGGATT
TGAGGGTCCCTGGACCTCTAATCCTCTTATTTTCGACAACTCATACTTCACGGAGTTGTTGAGTGGTGAG
AAGGAAGGTCTCCTTCAGCTACCTTCTGACAAGGCTCTTTTGTCTGACCCTGTATTCCGCCCTCTCGTTG
ACAAATATGCAGCGGACGAAGATGCCTTCTTTGCTGATTACGCTGAGGCTCACCAAAAGCTTTCCGAGCT
TGGGTTTGCTGATGCCGAATTCAGGCCCTCACCTGGGGCTCTGTGGCTCCAGGTGGCTGTGACAGGGGTG
CTGGTAGTCACACTCCTGGTGGTGCTGTACCGGCGGCGTCTGCACTAGGACCCAGCTTTCTTGTACAAAG
TGGTTGGTAAGCCTATCCCTAACCCTCTCCTCGGTCTCGATTCTACGTAGTAATGAGCTAGCGCTAACCG
GTGGCGCGTTAAGTCGACAATCAACCTCTGGATTACAAAATTTGTGAAAGATTGACTGGTATTCTTAACT
ATGTTGCTCCTTTTACGCTATGTGGATACGCTGCTTTAATGCCTTTGTATCATGCTATTGCTTCCCGTAT
GGCTTTCATTTTCTCCTCCTTGTATAAATCCTGGTTGCTGTCTCTTTATGAGGAGTTGTGGCCCGTTGTC
AGGCAACGTGGCGTGGTGTGCACTGTGTTTGCTGACGCAACCCCCACTGGTTGGGGCATTGCCACCACCT
GTCAGCTCCTTTCCGGGACTTTCGCTTTCCCCCTCCCTATTGCCACGGCGGAACTCATCGCCGCCTGCCT
TGCCCGCTGCTGGACAGGGGCTCGGCTGTTGGGCACTGACAATTCCGTGGTGTTGTCGGGGAAATCATCG
TCCTTTCCTTGGCTGCTCGCCTGTGTTGCCACCTGGATTCTGCGCGGGACGTCCTTCTGCTACGTCCCTT
CGGCCCTCAATCCAGCGGACCTTCCTTCCCGCGGCCTGCTGCCGGCTCTGCGGCCTCTTCCGCGTCTTCG
CCTTCGCCCTCAGACGAGTCGGATCTCCCTTTGGGCCGCCTCCCCGCGTCGACTTTAAGACCAATGACTT
ACAAGGCAGCTGTAGATCTTAGCCACTTTTTAAAAGAAAAGGGGGGACTGGAAGGGCTAATTCACTCCCA
ACGAAGACAAGATCTGCTTTTTGCTTGTACTGGGTCTCTCTGGTTAGACCAGATCTGAGCCTGGGAGCTC
TCTGGCTAACTAGGGAACCCACTGCTTAAGCCTCAATAAAGCTTGCCTTGAGTGCTTCAAGTAGTGTGTG
CCCGTCTGTTGTGTGACTCTGGTAACTAGAGATCCCTCAGACCCTTTTAGTCAGTGTGGAAAATCTCTAG
CAGTACGTATAGTAGTTCATGTCATCTTATTATTCAGTATTTATAACTTGCAAAGAAATGAATATCAGAG
AGTGAGAGGAACTTGTTTATTGCAGCTTATAATGGTTACAAATAAAGCAATAGCATCACAAATTTCACAA
ATAAAGCATTTTTTTCACTGCATTCTAGTTGTGGTTTGTCCAAACTCATCAATGTATCTTATCATGTCTG
GCTCTAGCTATCCCGCCCCTAACTCCGCCCATCCCGCCCCTAACTCCGCCCAGTTCCGCCCATTCTCCGC
CCCATGGCTGACTAATTTTTTTTATTTATGCAGAGGCCGAGGCCGCCTCGGCCTCTGAGCTATTCCAGAA
GTAGTGAGGAGGCTTTTTTGGAGGCCTAGGGACGTACCCAATTCGCCCTATAGTGAGTCGTATTACGCGC
GCTCACTGGCCGTCGTTTTACAACGTCGTGACTGGGAAAACCCTGGCGTTACCCAACTTAATCGCCTTGC
AGCACATCCCCCTTTCGCCAGCTGGCGTAATAGCGAAGAGGCCCGCACCGATCGCCCTTCCCAACAGTTG
CGCAGCCTGAATGGCGAATGGG
[124 nt withheld, positions 3103-3226]
C
[91 nt withheld, positions 3228-3318]
A
[49 nt withheld, positions 3320-3368]
CCTTTGACGTTGGAGTCCACGTTCTTT
[37 nt withheld, positions 3396-3432]
ACCCTATCTCGGTCTATTCTTTTGATTTATAAGGGATTTTGCCGATTTCGGCCTATTGGTTAAAAAATGA
GCTGATTTAACAAAAATTTAACGCGAATTTTAACAAAATATTAACGCTTACAATTTAGGTGGCACTTTTC
GGGGAAATGTGCGCGGAACCCCTATTTGTTTATTTTTCTAAATACATTCAAATATGTATCCGCTCATGAG
ACAATAACCCTGATAAATGCTTCAATAATATTGAAAAAGGAAGAGTATGAGTATTCAACATTTCCGTGTC
GCCCTTATTCCCTTTTTTGCGGCATTTTGCCTTCCTGTTTTTGCTCACCCAGAAACGCTGGTGAAAGTAA
AAGATGCTGAAGATCAGTTGGGTGCACGAGTGGGTTACATCGAACTGGATCTCAACAGCGGTAAGATCCT
TGAGAGTTTTCGCCCCGAAGAACGTTTTCCAATGATGAGCACTTTTAAAGTTCTGCTATGTGGCGCGGTA
TTATCCCGTATTGACGCCGGGCAAGAGCAACTCGGTCGCCGCATACACTATTCTCAGAATGACTTGGTTG
AGTACTCACCAGTCACAGAAAAGCATCTTACGGATGGCATGACAGTAAGAGAATTATGCAGTGCTGCCAT
AACCATGAGTGATAACACTGCGGCCAACTTACTTCTGACAACGATCGGAGGACCGAAGGAGCTAACCGCT
TTTTTGCACAACATGGGGGATCATGTAACTCGCCTTGATCGTTGGGAACCGGAGCTGAATGAAGCCATAC
CAAACGACGAGCGTGACACCACGATGCCTGTAGCAATGGCAACAACGTTGCGCAAACTATTAACTGGCGA
ACTACTTACTCTAGCTTCCCGGCAACAATTAATAGACTGGATGGAGGCGGATAAAGTTGCAGGACCACTT
CTGCGCTCGGCCCTTCCGGCTGGCTGGTTTATTGCTGATAAATCTGGAGCCGGTGAGCGTGGGTCTCGCG
GTATCATTGCAGCACTGGGGCCAGATGGTAAGCCCTCCCGTATCGTAGTTATCTACACGACGGGGAGTCA
GGCAACTATGGATGAACGAAATAGACAGATCGCTGAGATAGGTGCCTCACTGATTAAGCATTGGTAACTG
TCAGACCAAGTTTACTCATATATACTTTAGATTGATTTAAAACTTCATTTTTAATTTAAAAGGATCTAGG
TGAAGATCCTTTTTGATAATCTCATGACCAAAATCCCTTAACGTGAGTTTTCGTTCCACTGAGCGTCAGA
CCCCGTAGAAAAGATCAAAGGATCTTCTTGAGATCCTTTTTTTCTGCGCGTAATCTGCTGCTTGCAAACA
AAAAAACCACCGCTACCAGCGGTGGTTTGTTTGCCGGATCAAGAGCTACCAACTCTTTTTCCGAAGGTAA
CTGGCTTCAGCAGAGCGCAGATACCAAATACTGTTCTTCTAGTGTAGCCGTAGTTAGGCCACCACTTCAA
GAACTCTGTAGCACCGCCTACATACCTCGCTCTGCTAATCCTGTTACCAGTGGCTGCTGCCAGTGGCGAT
AAGTCGTGTCTTACCGGGTTGGACTCAAGACGATAGTTACCGGATAAGGCGCAGCGGTCGGGCTGAACGG
GGGGTTCGTGCACACAGCCCAGCTTGGAGCGAACGACCTACACCGAACTGAGATACCTACAGCGTGAGCT
ATGAGAAAGCGCCACGCTTCCCGAAGGGAGAAAGGCGGACAGGTATCCGGTAAGCGGCAGGGTCGGAACA
GGAGAGCGCACGACGGAGCTTCCAGGGGGAAACGCCTGGTATCTTTATAGTCCTGTCGGGTTTCGCCACC
TCTGACTTGAGCGTCGATTTTTGTGATGCTCGTCAGGGGGGCGGAGCCTATGGAAAAACGCCAGCAACGC
GGCCTTTTTACGGTTCCTGGCCTTTTGCTGGCCTTTTGCTCACATGTTCTTTCCTGCGTTATCCCCTGAT
TCTGTGGATAACCGTATTACCGCCTTTGAGTGAGCTGATACCGCTCGCCGCAGCCGAACGACCGAGCGCA
GCGAGTCAGTGAGCGAGGAAGCGGAAGAGCGCCCAATACGCAAACCGCCTCTCCCCGCGCGTTGGCCGAT
TCATTAATGCAGCTGGCACGACAGGTTTCCCGACTGGAAAGCGGGCAGTGAGCGCAACGCAATTAATGTG
AGTTAGCTCACTCATTAGGCACCCCAGGCTTTACACTTTATGCTTCCGGCTCGTATGTTGTGTGGAATTG
TGAGCGGATAACAATTTCACACAGGAAACAGCTATGACCATGATTACGCCAAGCGCGCAATTAACCCTCA
CTAAAGGGAACAAAAGCTGGAGCTGCAAGCTTAATGTAGTCTTATGCAATACTCTTGTAGTCTTGCAACA
TGGTAACGATGAGTTAGCAACATGCCTTACAAGGAGAGAAAAAGCACCGTGCATGCCGATTGGTGGAAGT
AAGGTGGTACGATCGTGCCTTATTAGGAAGGCAACAGACGGGTCTGACATGGATTGGACGAACCACTGAA
TTGCCGCATTGCAGAGATATTGTATTTAAGTGCCTAGCTCGATACATAAACGGGTCTCTCTGGTTAGACC
AGATCTGAGCCTGGGAGCTCTCTGGCTAACTAGGGAACCCACTGCTTAAGCCTCAATAAAGCTTGCCTTG
AGTGCTTCAAGTAGTGTGTGCCCGTCTGTTGTGTGACTCTGGTAACTAGAGATCCCTCAGACCCTTTTAG
TCAGTGTGGAAAATCTCTAGCAGTGGCGCCCGAACAGGGACTTGAAAGCGAAAGGGAAACCAGAGGAGCT
CTCTCGACGCAGGACTCGGCTTGCTGAAGCGCGCACGGCAAGAGGCGAGGGGCGGCGACTGGTGAGTACG
CCAAAAATTTTGACTAGCGGAGGCTAGAAGGAGAGAGATGGGTGCGAGAGCGTCAGTATTAAGCGGGGGA
GAATTAGATCGCGATGGGAAAAAATTCGGTTAAGGCCAGGGGGAAAGAAAAAATATAAATTAAAACATAT
AGTATGGGCAAGCAGGGAGCTAGAACGATTCGCAGTTAATCCTGGCCTGTTAGAAACATCAGAAGGCTGT
AGACAAATACTGGGACAGCTACAACCATCCCTTCAGACAGGATCAGAAGAACTTAGATCATTATATAATA
CAGTAGCAACCCTCTATTGTGTGCATCAAAGGATAGAGATAAAAGACACCAAGGAAGCTTTAGACAAGAT
AGAGGAAGAGCAAAACAAAAGTAAGACCACCGCACAGCAAGCGGCCGCTGATCTTCAGACCTGGAGGAGG
AGATATGAGGGACAATTGGAGAAGTGAATTATATAAATATAAAGTAGTAAAAATTGAACCATTAGGAGTA
GCACCCACCAAGGCAAAGAGAAGAGTGGTGCAGAGAGAAAAAAGAGCAGTGGGAATAGGAGCTTTGTTCC
TTGGGTTCTTGGGAGCAGCAGGAAGCACTATGGGCGCAGCGTCAATGACGCTGACGGTACAGGCCAGACA
ATTATTGTCTGGTATAGTGCAGCAGCAGAACAATTTGCTGAGGGCTATTGAGGCGCAACAGCATCTGTTG
CAACTCACAGTCTGGGGCATCAAGCAGCTCCAGGCAAGAATCCTGGCTGTGGAAAGATACCTAAAGGATC
AACAGCTCCTGGGGATTTGGGGTTGCTCTGGAAAACTCATTTGCACCACTGCTGTGCCTTGGAATGCTAG
TTGGAGTAATAAATCTCTGGAACAGATTTGGAATCACACGACCTGGATGGAGTGGGACAGAGAAATTAAC
AATTACACAAGCTTAATACACTCCTTAATTGAAGAATCGCAAAACCAGCAAGAAAAGAATGAACAAGAAT
TATTGGAATTAGATAAATGGGCAAGTTTGTGGAATTGGTTTAACATAACAAATTGGCTGTGGTATATAAA
ATTATTCATAATGATAGTAGGAGGCTTGGTAGGTTTAAGAATAGTTTTTGCTGTACTTTCTATAGTGAAT
AGAGTTAGGCAGGGATATTCACCATTATCGTTTCAGACCCACCTCCCAACCCCGAGGGGACCCTTGCGCC
TTTTCCAAGGCAGCCCTGGGTTTGCGCAGGGACGCGGCTGCTCTGGGCGTGGTTCCGGGAAACGCAGCGG
CGCCGACCCTGGGTCTCGCACATTCTTCACGTCCGTTCGCAGCGTCACCCGGATCTTCGCCGCTACCCTT
GTGGGCCCCCCGGCGACGCTTCCTGCTCCGCCCCTAAGTCGGGAAGGTTCCTTGCGGTTCGCGGCGTGCC
GGACGTGACAAACGGAAGCCGCACGTCTCACTAGTACCCTCGCAGACGGACAGCGCCAGGGAGCAATGGC
AGCGCGCCGACCGCGATGGGCTGTGGCCAATAGCGGCTGCTCAGCAGGGCGCGCCGAGAGCAGCGGCCGG
GAAGGGGCGGTGCGGGAGGCGGGGTGTGGGGCGGTAGTGTGGGCCCTGTTCCTGCCCGCGCGGTGTTCCG
CATTCTGCAAGCCTCCGGAGCGCACGTCGGCAGTCGGCTCCCTCGTTGACCGAATCACCGACCTCTCTCC
CCAGGGGGTACCACCATGGCCAAGCCTTTGTCTCAAGAAGAATCCACCCTCATTGAAAGAGCAACGGCTA
CAATCAACAGCATCCCCATCTCTGAAGACTACAGCGTCGCCAGCGCAGCTCTCTCTAGCGACGGCCGCAT
CTTCACTGGTGTCAATGTATATCATTTTACTGGGGGACCTTGTGCAGAACTCGTGGTGCTGGGCACTGCT
GCTGCTGCGGCAGCTGGCAACCTGACTTGTATCGTCGCGATCGGAAATGAGAACAGGGGCATCTTGAGCC
CCTGCGGACGGTGCCGACAGGTGCTTCTCGATCTGCATCCTGGGATCAAAGCCATAGTGAAGGACAGTGA
TGGACAGCCGACGGCAGTTGGGATTCGTGAATTGCTGCCCTCTGGTTATGTGTGGGAGGGCCTGCAGCTG
CAGTAGTAAGAATTCTAGATCTTGAGACAAATGGCAGTATTCATCCACAATTTTAAAAGAAAAGGGGGGA
TTGGGGGGTACAGTGCAGGGGAAAGAATAGTAGACATAATAGCAACAGACATACAAACTAAAGAATTACA
AAAACAAATTACAAAAATTCAAAATTTTCGGGTTTATTACAGGGACAGCAGAGATCCACTTTGGCGCCGG
CTCG
