>Addgene plasmid #79056 | APEX2-OMM | addgene partial sequence | sequence record 152359 | CMV-F 5'-CGCAAATGGGCGGTAGGCGTG-3'
CTGTCGGGATCAACAAGTTTGTACAAAAAAGCAGGCTTCGAAGGAGATAGAACCATGGACTACAAGGATG
ACGACGATAAGGGAAAGTCTTACCCAACTGTGAGTGCTGATTACCAGGACGCCGTTGAGAAGGCGAAGAA
GAAGCTCAGAGGCTTCATCGCTGAGAAGAGATGCGCTCCTCTAATGCTCCGTTTGGCATTCCACTCTGCT
GGAACCTTTGACAAGGGCACGAAGACCGGTGGACCCTTCGGAACCATCAAGCACCCTGCCGAACTGGCTC
ACAGCGCTAACAACGGTCTTGACATCGCTGTTAGGCTTTTGGAGCCACTCAAGGCGGAGTTCCCTATTTT
GAGCTACGCCGATTTCTACCAGTTGGCTGGCGTTGTTGCCGTTGAGGTCACGGGTGGACCTAAGGTTCCA
TTCCACCCTGGAAGAGAGGACAAGCCTGAGCCACCACCAGAGGGTCGCTTGCCCGATCCCACTAAGGGTT
CTGACCATTTGAGAGATGTGTTTGGCAAAGCTATGGGGCTTACTGACCAAGATATCGTTGCTCTATCTGG
GGGTCACACTATTGGAGCTGCACACAAGGAGCGTTCTGGATTTGAGGGTCCCTGGACCTCTAATCCTCTT
ATTTTCGACAACTCATACTTCACGGAGTTGTTGAGTGGTGAGAAGGAAGGTCTCCTTCAGCTACCTTCTG
ACAAGGCTCTTTTGTCTGACCCTGTATTCCGCCCTCTCGTTGACAAATATGCAGCGGACGAAGATGCCTT
CTTTGCTGATTACGCTGAGGCTCAC
