>Addgene plasmid #79056 | APEX2-OMM | addgene partial sequence | sequence record 152361 | Futet-R 5'-CAAAGGCATTAAAGCAGCGT-3'
GCGCCACCGGTTAGCGCTAGCTCATTACTACGTAGAATCGAGACCGAGGAGAGGGTTAGGGATAGGCTTA
CCAACCACTTTGTACAAGAAAGCTGGGTCCTAGTGCAGACGCCGCCGGTACAGCACCACCAGGAGTGTGA
CTACCAGCACCCCTGTCACAGCCACCTGGAGCCACAGAGCCCCAGGTGAGGGCCTGAATTCGGCATCAGC
AAACCCAAGCTCGGAAAGCTTTTGGTGAGCCTCAGCGTAATCAGCAAAGAAGGCATCTTCGTCCGCTGCA
TATTTGTCAACGAGAGGGCGGAATACAGGGTCAGACAAAAGAGCCTTGTCAGAAGGTAGCTGAAGGAGAC
CTTCCTTCTCACCACTCAACAACTCCGTGAAGTATGAGTTGTCGAAAATAAGAGGATTAGAGGTCCAGGG
ACCCTCAAATCCAGAACGCTCCTTGTGTGCAGCTCCAATAGTGTGACCCCCAGATAGAGCAACGATATCT
TGGTCAGTAAGCCCCATAGCTTTGCCAAACACATCTCTCAAATGGTCAGAACCCTTAGTGGGATCGGGCA
AGCGACCCTCTGGTGGTGGCTCAGGCTTGTCCTCTCTTCCAGGGTGGAATGGAACCTTAGGTCCACCCGT
GACCTCAACGGCAACAACGCCAGCCAACTGGTAGAAATCGGCGTAGCTCAAAATAGGGAACTCCGCCTTG
AGTGGCTCCAAAAGCCTAACAGCGATGTCAAGACCGTTGTTAGCGCTGTGAGCCAGTTCGGCAGGGTGCT
TTGAT
